>Addgene plasmid #24270 | pGSTag DLC2 | addgene partial sequence | sequence record 30566 | 24270 with pGEX-5
ACGGACTGGTTCGCGTGGATCTGCAGAACGTCGCGAAATTCTGAGCCGTCGTCCGAGTTACCGTAAAGGA
TCCTCTGACCGGAAGGCAGTGATCAAGAACGCAGACATGTCTGAGGACATGCAACAGGATGCCGTTGACT
GTGCCACACAGGCCATGGAGAAGTACAACATAGAGAAGGACATTGCTGCCTATATCAAGAAGGAATTTGA
CAAGAAATATAACCCTACCTGGCATTGTATCGTGGGCCGGAATTTTGGCAGCTACGTCACACACGAGACA
AAGCACTTCATCTATTTTTACTTGGGTCAAGTTGCAATCCTCCTCTTCAAGTCGGGCTAGGAATTCTAGA
CTCCATGGGTCGACTCGAGCTCAAGCTTAATTCATCGTGACTGACTGACGATCTGCCTCGCGCGTTTCGG
TGATGACGGTGAAAACCTCTGACACATGCAGCTCCCGGAGACGGTCACAGCTTGTCTGTAAGCGGATGCC
GGGAGCAGACAAGCCCGTCAGGGCGCGTCAGCGGGTGTTGGCGGGTGTCGGGGCGCAGCCATGACCCAGT
CACGTAGCGATAGCGGAGTGTATAATTCTTGAAGACGAAAGGGCCTCGTGATACGCCTATTTTTATAGGT
TAATGTCATGATAATAATGGTTTCTTAGACGTCAGGTGGCACTTTTCGGGGAAATGTGCGCGGAACCCCT
ATTTGTTTATTTTTCTAAATACATTCAAATATGTATCCGCTCATGAGACAATAACCCTGATAAATGCTTC
AATAATATTGAAAAAGGAAGAGTATGAGTATTCAACATTTCCGTGTCGCCCTTATTCCCTTTTTTGCGGC
ATTTTGCCTTCCTGTTTTTGCTCACCCAGAAACGCTGGTGAAAGTAAAAGATGCTGAAGATCAGTTGGGT
GCACGAGTGGGTTACATCGA
