[The description below was written by a language model from this plasmid's Addgene catalogue record.]
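Description:
pGSTag DLC2 is a bacterial expression plasmid built on the pGSTag backbone (about 5.1 kb without insert), designed to produce a glutathione S-transferase fusion protein in E. coli. It is maintained as a high-copy plasmid under ampicillin selection. The record gives no feature table, so the promoter driving expression, the origin of replication and any protease cleavage or other sites between GST and the insert are not stated. The use of pGEX-type sequencing primers flanking the cloning site suggests a pGEX-like layout, but this is not documented in detail.

The insert is a roughly 290 bp fragment encoding mouse DLC2, the dynein light chain LC8-type 2 product of the Dynll2 gene (also known as DLC8b). It was cloned by restriction digestion between BamHI at the 5′ end and XhoI at the 3′ end, and both sites are retained, so the insert can be excised or transferred. The GST tag is supplied by the backbone and sits at the N terminus of DLC2, allowing the fusion to be captured on glutathione resin.

Constructs of this kind are typically used to make recombinant GST-tagged protein for affinity purification, pull-down binding assays or in vitro biochemical experiments. The associated publication concerns JNK phosphorylation of Bim-related Bcl2 family members and Bax-dependent apoptosis, which points to use in studying interactions between dynein light chains and those pro-apoptotic proteins, although the record does not spell out the specific experiments.
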