Addgene plasmid #24270: pGSTag DLC2
Depositing lab: Roger Davis. Depositing organization: University of Massachusetts, Worcester. Publication: JNK phosphorylation of Bim-related members of the Bcl2 family induces Bax-dependent apoptosis. Lei K, Davis RJ. Proc Natl Acad Sci U S A. 2003 Mar 4. 100(5):2432-7. 10.1073/pnas.0438011100 PubMed 12591950.
Backbone
  Vector backbone: pGSTag
  Backbone size w/o insert (bp): 5057
  Vector type: Bacterial Expression
Growth in bacteria
  Bacterial resistance: Ampicillin, 100 μg/mL
  Growth temperature: 37°C
  Growth strain: DH5alpha
  Copy number: High Copy
Gene/Insert
  Gene/Insert name: DLC2
  Species: M. musculus (mouse)
  Insert size (bp): 290
  GenBank ID: NM_026556
  Entrez Gene: Dynll2 (a.k.a. 1700064A15Rik, 6720463E02Rik, C87222, DLC8, DLC8b, Dlc2)
  Tag / fusion protein: Gst (N terminal on backbone)
  Cloning method: Restriction Enzyme; 5′ cloning site Bam HI (not destroyed); 3′ cloning site xho 1 (not destroyed)
  Sequencing primers: 5′ pGex 5'; 3′ pGex 3'
Terms and licenses: Academic/Nonprofit Terms; Industry Terms: Not Available to Industry
How to cite: pGSTag DLC2 was a gift from Roger Davis (Addgene plasmid # 24270 ; http://n2t.net/addgene:24270 ; RRID:Addgene_24270)
